Addgene plasmid #231042: SaDalaDala
Purpose: expresses Staphylococcus aureus D-alanine D-alanine under T7 with HIS tag
Depositing lab: Josh Beckham. Depositing organization: University of Texas at Austin.
Backbone
  Vector backbone: pNIC-Bsa4
Growth in bacteria
  Bacterial resistance: Kanamycin, 50 μg/mL
  Growth temperature: 37°C
  Growth strain: DH5alpha
  Copy number: Unknown
Gene/Insert
  Gene/Insert name: SaDalaDala
  Species: S. aureus
  Tag / fusion protein: 6xHis (N terminal on insert)
Terms and licenses: Academic/Nonprofit Terms; Industry Terms: Not Available to Industry
How to cite: SaDalaDala was a gift from Josh Beckham (Addgene plasmid # 231042 ; http://n2t.net/addgene:231042 ; RRID:Addgene_231042)
