[The description below was written by a language model from this plasmid's Addgene catalogue record and pLannotate feature annotations shown in this document.]
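Description:
SaDalaDala is a bacterial expression plasmid for producing the Staphylococcus aureus D-alanine–D-alanine ligase (Ddl), an enzyme of cell wall (peptidoglycan precursor) formation, as a His-tagged recombinant protein in E. coli. The catalogue lists the backbone as pNIC-Bsa4. However, the annotated sequence shows a leader of a His tag, thrombin cleavage site and T7 gene 10 tag, which is more typical of a pET-type layout, so the exact backbone lineage should be treated with some caution. The plasmid is selected with kanamycin through the aph(3')-Ia KanR gene. It replicates from a ColE1/pMB1-family origin accompanied by the bom region and the rop gene, which moderates copy number; the record lists copy number as unknown. An f1 origin is also present, along with nonfunctional tetracycline-resistance fragments that appear to be backbone remnants.

The expression cassette consists of a T7 promoter followed directly by a lac operator, the strong T7 gene 10 ribosome binding site, the N-terminal tag region, the ddl coding sequence (matched to S. aureus strain COL Ddl) and a T7 terminator. The plasmid-borne lacI gene supplies lac repressor, so transcription is held off until IPTG or lactose is added in a host that provides T7 RNA polymerase. The N-terminal 6xHis tag allows metal-affinity purification, and the thrombin site would permit tag removal. A second His-tag sequence is annotated downstream of the insert, but the record does not indicate whether it is translated, and the catalogue lists only the N-terminal tag. The construct is suited to overexpression and purification of this enzyme; the record does not specify the downstream applications.
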