Features (pLannotate 1.2.2; 22 found; start..end, strand, type, name):
      1..19      +  promoter       T7 promoter: promoter for bacteriophage T7 RNA polymerase
     20..44      +  protein_bind   lac operator: The lac repressor binds to the lac operator to inhibit transcription in E. coli. This inhibition can be relieved by adding lactose or isopropyl-β-D-thiogalactopyranoside (IPTG). lac repressor encoded by lacI
     59..81      +  RBS            RBS: efficient ribosome binding site from bacteriophage T7 gene 10 (Olins and Rangwala, 1989)
    100..116     +  CDS            capTEV™ (fragment): composite tag for in vivo biotinylation, TEV protease cleavage, and 6xHis tagging
    127..144     +  CDS            thrombin site: thrombin recognition and cleavage site
    148..180     +  CDS            T7 tag (gene 10 leader): leader peptide from bacteriophage T7 gene 10 promotes efficient translation in E. coli
    196..1263    +  CDS            ddl: DDL_STAAC - Experimental evidence at protein level: Swiss-Prot protein existence level 1. Cell wall formation. From Staphylococcus aureus (strain COL).
   1301..1318    +  CDS            9xHis (fragment): 9xHis affinity tag
   1328..1377    +  CDS            SET1 (fragment): solubility-enhancement tag derived from T7 phage gene 10B
   1385..1432    +  terminator     T7 terminator: transcription terminator for bacteriophage T7 RNA polymerase
   1469..1924    +  rep_origin     f1 ori (sequence partly withheld): f1 bacteriophage origin of replication; arrow indicates direction of (+) strand synthesis
   1951..2008    +  promoter       AmpR promoter (fragment): bla
   2017..2832    -  CDS            KanR: aminoglycoside phosphotransferase; aph(3')-Ia; confers resistance to kanamycin in bacteria or G418 (Geneticin®) in eukaryotes
   2954..3542    +  rep_origin     ori: high-copy-number ColE1/pMB1/pBR322/pUC origin of replication
   3728..3870    -  misc_feature   bom: basis of mobility region from pBR322
   3972..4163    -  CDS            rop: Rop protein, which maintains plasmids at low copy number; rop
   4180..4560    +  CDS            YPB1_ECOLX: Protein predicted: Swiss-Prot protein existence level 4. From Escherichia coli.
   4632..4923    -  CDS            TcR (fragment): tetracycline efflux protein; tet; confers resistance to tetracycline
   4938..4959    -  protein_bind   CAP binding site: CAP binding activates transcription in the presence of cAMP. E. coli catabolite activator protein
   4972..6054    -  CDS            lacI: lac repressor; lacI; The lac repressor binds to the lac operator to inhibit transcription in E. coli. This inhibition can be relieved by adding lactose or isopropyl-β-D-thiogalactopyranoside (IPTG).
   6055..6132    -  promoter       lacI promoter: lacI
   6140..6419    -  CDS            TcR (fragment): tetracycline efflux protein; tet; confers resistance to tetracycline
>Addgene plasmid #231042 | SaDalaDala | addgene full sequence | sequence record 462634 | Addgene NGS Result
TAATACGACTCACTATAGGGGAATTGTGAGCGGATAACAATTCCCCTCTAGAAATAATTTTGTTTAACTT
TAAGAAGGAGATATACCATGGGCAGCAGCCATCATCATCATCATCACAGCAGCGGCCTGGTGCCGCGCGG
CAGCCATATGGCTAGCATGACTGGTGGACAGCAAATGGGTCGCGGATCCGAATTCATGACCAAAGAGAAC
ATCTGCATCGTTTTTGGTGGTAAAAGCGCGGAACACGAAGTTTCTATCCTGACCGCGCAGAATGTTCTGA
ACGCGATCGACAAAGACAAATACCACGTTGACATCATCTACATCACGAACGACGGTGACTGGCGTAAACA
AAACAACATCACCACCGAAATCAAAAGCACCGACGAACTGCACCTGGAAAACGGTGAAGCCCTCGAGATC
AGCCAGCTCCTGAAAGAATCTTCTTCTGGTCAGCCGTACGACGCGGTTTTCCCGCTGCTGCACGGTCCGA
ACGGCGAGGACGGCACCATCCAGGGTCTCTTCGAGGTACTCGACGTTCCGTACGTTGGTAACGGTGTCCT
GTCTGCGGCGTCTTCTATGGACAAACTGGTTATGAAGCAACTGTTTGAACACCGTGGTCTGCCACAGCTG
CCGTACATCTCTTTCCTGCGTAGCGAATACGAGAAATACGAACATAACATCCTGAAGCTGGTTAACGACA
AGCTGAACTACCCTGTTTTCGTAAAACCGGCGAACCTGGGTAGCTCTGTTGGTATCTCTAAATGCAACAA
CGAAGCGGAACTCAAAGAAGGTATCAAAGAGGCGTTTCAGTTCGACCGCAAACTCGTTATCGAGCAGGGT
GTTAACGCCCGTGAAATCGAAGTTGCGGTTCTGGGTAACGACTATCCGGAGGCAACCTGGCCGGGTGAAG
TTGTTAAAGACGTTGCGTTCTACGACTACAAATCTAAATACAAGGACGGTAAAGTTCAACTGCAGATTCC
GGCGGACCTGGACGAAGATGTGCAGCTGACCCTGCGCAATATGGCGCTCGAAGCGTTTAAAGCGACCGAC
TGCTCTGGTCTGGTTCGTGCGGACTTCTTCGTTACGGAAGACAACCAGATTTACATTAACGAAACCAATG
CGATGCCGGGTTTCACCGCGTTCTCTATGTACCCGAAACTGTGGGAGAATATGGGCCTGTCTTACCCGGA
ACTGATCACCAAACTCATTGAACTGGCGAAAGAACGCCACCAGGACAAGCAGAAAAACAAGTATAAGATC
GACTAAGAGCTCCGTCGACAAGCTTGCGGCCGCACTCGAGCACCACCACCACCACCACTGAGATCCGGCT
GCTAACAAAGCCCGAAAGGAAGCTGAGTTGGCTGCTGCCACCGCTGAGCAATAACTAGCATAACCCCTTG
GGGCCTCTAAACGGGTCTTGAGGGGTTTTTTGCTGAAAGGAGGAACTATATCCGGATTGGCGAATGGG
[124 nt withheld, positions 1469-1592]
C
[91 nt withheld, positions 1594-1684]
A
[49 nt withheld, positions 1686-1734]
CCTTTGACGTTGGAGTCCACGTTCTTT
[37 nt withheld, positions 1762-1798]
ACCCTATCTCGGTCTATTCTTTTGATTTATAAGGGATTTTGCCGATTTCGGCCTATTGGTTAAAAAATGA
GCTGATTTAACAAAAATTTAACGCGAATTTTAACAAAATATTAACGTTTACAATTTCAGGTGGCACTTTT
CGGGGAAATGTGCGCGGAACCCCTATTTGTTTATTTTTCTAAATACATTCAAATATGTATCCGCTCATGA
ATTAATTCTTAGAAAAACTCATCGAGCATCAAATGAAACTGCAATTTATTCATATCAGGATTATCAATAC
CATATTTTTGAAAAAGCCGTTTCTGTAATGAAGGAGAAAACTCACCGAGGCAGTTCCATAGGATGGCAAG
ATCCTGGTATCGGTCTGCGATTCCGACTCGTCCAACATCAATACAACCTATTAATTTCCCCTCGTCAAAA
ATAAGGTTATCAAGTGAGAAATCACCATGAGTGACGACTGAATCCGGTGAGAATGGCAAAAGTTTATGCA
TTTCTTTCCAGACTTGTTCAACAGGCCAGCCATTACGCTCGTCATCAAAATCACTCGCATCAACCAAACC
GTTATTCATTCGTGATTGCGCCTGAGCGAGACGAAATACGCGATCGCTGTTAAAAGGACAATTACAAACA
GGAATCGAATGCAACCGGCGCAGGAACACTGCCAGCGCATCAACAATATTTTCACCTGAATCAGGATATT
CTTCTAATACCTGGAATGCTGTTTTCCCGGGGATCGCAGTGGTGAGTAACCATGCATCATCAGGAGTACG
GATAAAATGCTTGATGGTCGGAAGAGGCATAAATTCCGTCAGCCAGTTTAGTCTGACCATCTCATCTGTA
ACATCATTGGCAACGCTACCTTTGCCATGTTTCAGAAACAACTCTGGCGCATCGGGCTTCCCATACAATC
GATAGATTGTCGCACCTGATTGCCCGACATTATCGCGAGCCCATTTATACCCATATAAATCAGCATCCAT
GTTGGAATTTAATCGCGGCCTAGAGCAAGACGTTTCCCGTTGAATATGGCTCATAACACCCCTTGTATTA
CTGTTTATGTAAGCAGACAGTTTTATTGTTCATGACCAAAATCCCTTAACGTGAGTTTTCGTTCCACTGA
GCGTCAGACCCCGTAGAAAAGATCAAAGGATCTTCTTGAGATCCTTTTTTTCTGCGCGTAATCTGCTGCT
TGCAAACAAAAAAACCACCGCTACCAGCGGTGGTTTGTTTGCCGGATCAAGAGCTACCAACTCTTTTTCC
GAAGGTAACTGGCTTCAGCAGAGCGCAGATACCAAATACTGTCCTTCTAGTGTAGCCGTAGTTAGGCCAC
CACTTCAAGAACTCTGTAGCACCGCCTACATACCTCGCTCTGCTAATCCTGTTACCAGTGGCTGCTGCCA
GTGGCGATAAGTCGTGTCTTACCGGGTTGGACTCAAGACGATAGTTACCGGATAAGGCGCAGCGGTCGGG
CTGAACGGGGGGTTCGTGCACACAGCCCAGCTTGGAGCGAACGACCTACACCGAACTGAGATACCTACAG
CGTGAGCTATGAGAAAGCGCCACGCTTCCCGAAGGGAGAAAGGCGGACAGGTATCCGGTAAGCGGCAGGG
TCGGAACAGGAGAGCGCACGAGGGAGCTTCCAGGGGGAAACGCCTGGTATCTTTATAGTCCTGTCGGGTT
TCGCCACCTCTGACTTGAGCGTCGATTTTTGTGATGCTCGTCAGGGGGGCGGAGCCTATGGAAAAACGCC
AGCAACGCGGCCTTTTTACGGTTCCTGGCCTTTTGCTGGCCTTTTGCTCACATGTTCTTTCCTGCGTTAT
CCCCTGATTCTGTGGATAACCGTATTACCGCCTTTGAGTGAGCTGATACCGCTCGCCGCAGCCGAACGAC
CGAGCGCAGCGAGTCAGTGAGCGAGGAAGCGGAAGAGCGCCTGATGCGGTATTTTCTCCTTACGCATCTG
TGCGGTATTTCACACCGCATATATGGTGCACTCTCAGTACAATCTGCTCTGATGCCGCATAGTTAAGCCA
GTATACACTCCGCTATCGCTACGTGACTGGGTCATGGCTGCGCCCCGACACCCGCCAACACCCGCTGACG
CGCCCTGACGGGCTTGTCTGCTCCCGGCATCCGCTTACAGACAAGCTGTGACCGTCTCCGGGAGCTGCAT
GTGTCAGAGGTTTTCACCGTCATCACCGAAACGCGCGAGGCAGCTGCGGTAAAGCTCATCAGCGTGGTCG
TGAAGCGATTCACAGATGTCTGCCTGTTCATCCGCGTCCAGCTCGTTGAGTTTCTCCAGAAGCGTTAATG
TCTGGCTTCTGATAAAGCGGGCCATGTTAAGGGCGGTTTTTTCCTGTTTGGTCACTGATGCCTCCGTGTA
AGGGGGATTTCTGTTCATGGGGGTAATGATACCGATGAAACGAGAGAGGATGCTCACGATACGGGTTACT
GATGATGAACATGCCCGGTTACTGGAACGTTGTGAGGGTAAACAACTGGCGGTATGGATGCGGCGGGACC
AGAGAAAAATCACTCAGGGTCAATGCCAGCGCTTCGTTAATACAGATGTAGGTGTTCCACAGGGTAGCCA
GCAGCATCCTGCGATGCAGATCCGGAACATAATGGTGCAGGGCGCTGACTTCCGCGTTTCCAGACTTTAC
GAAACACGGAAACCGAAGACCATTCATGTTGTTGCTCAGGTCGCAGACGTTTTGCAGCAGCAGTCGCTTC
ACGTTCGCTCGCGTATCGGTGATTCATTCTGCTAACCAGTAAGGCAACCCCGCCAGCCTAGCCGGGTCCT
CAACGACAGGAGCACGATCATGCGCACCCGTGGGGCCGCCATGCCGGCGATAATGGCCTGCTTCTCGCCG
AAACGTTTGGTGGCGGGACCAGTGACGAAGGCTTGAGCGAGGGCGTGCAAGATTCCGAATACCGCAAGCG
ACAGGCCGATCATCGTCGCGCTCCAGCGAAAGCGGTCCTCGCCGAAAATGACCCAGAGCGCTGCCGGCAC
CTGTCCTACGAGTTGCATGATAAAGAAGACAGTCATAAGTGCGGCGACGATAGTCATGCCCCGCGCCCAC
CGGAAGGAGCTGACTGGGTTGAAGGCTCTCAAGGGCATCGGTCGAGATCCCGGTGCCTAATGAGTGAGCT
AACTTACATTAATTGCGTTGCGCTCACTGCCCGCTTTCCAGTCGGGAAACCTGTCGTGCCAGCTGCATTA
ATGAATCGGCCAACGCGCGGGGAGAGGCGGTTTGCGTATTGGGCGCCAGGGTGGTTTTTCTTTTCACCAG
TGAGACGGGCAACAGCTGATTGCCCTTCACCGCCTGGCCCTGAGAGAGTTGCAGCAAGCGGTCCACGCTG
GTTTGCCCCAGCAGGCGAAAATCCTGTTTGATGGTGGTTAACGGCGGGATATAACATGAGCTGTCTTCGG
TATCGTCGTATCCCACTACCGAGATATCCGCACCAACGCGCAGCCCGGACTCGGTAATGGCGCGCATTGC
GCCCAGCGCCATCTGATCGTTGGCAACCAGCATCGCAGTGGGAACGATGCCCTCATTCAGCATTTGCATG
GTTTGTTGAAAACCGGACATGGCACTCCAGTCGCCTTCCCGTTCCGCTATCGGCTGAATTTGATTGCGAG
TGAGATATTTATGCCAGCCAGCCAGACGCAGACGCGCCGAGACAGAACTTAATGGGCCCGCTAACAGCGC
GATTTGCTGGTGACCCAATGCGACCAGATGCTCCACGCCCAGTCGCGTACCGTCTTCATGGGAGAAAATA
ATACTGTTGATGGGTGTCTGGTCAGAGACATCAAGAAATAACGCCGGAACATTAGTGCAGGCAGCTTCCA
CAGCAATGGCATCCTGGTCATCCAGCGGATAGTTAATGATCAGCCCACTGACGCGTTGCGCGAGAAGATT
GTGCACCGCCGCTTTACAGGCTTCGACGCCGCTTCGTTCTACCATCGACACCACCACGCTGGCACCCAGT
TGATCGGCGCGAGATTTAATCGCCGCGACAATTTGCGACGGCGCGTGCAGGGCCAGACTGGAGGTGGCAA
CGCCAATCAGCAACGACTGTTTGCCCGCCAGTTGTTGTGCCACGCGGTTGGGAATGTAATTCAGCTCCGC
CATCGCCGCTTCCACTTTTTCCCGCGTTTTCGCAGAAACGTGGCTGGCCTGGTTCACCACGCGGGAAACG
GTCTGATAAGAGACACCGGCATACTCTGCGACATCGTATAACGTTACTGGTTTCACATTCACCACCCTGA
ATTGACTCTCTTCCGGGCGCTATCATGCCATACCGCGAAAGGTTTTGCGCCATTCGATGGTGTCCGGGAT
CTCGACGCTCTCCCTTATGCGACTCCTGCATTAGGAAGCAGCCCAGTAGTAGGTTGAGGCCGTTGAGCAC
CGCCGCCGCAAGGAATGGTGCATGCAAGGAGATGGCGCCCAACAGTCCCCCGGCCACGGGGCCTGCCACC
ATACCCACGCCGAAACAAGCGCTCATGAGCCCGAAGTGGCGAGCCCGATCTTCCCCATCGGTGATGTCGG
CGATATAGGCGCCAGCAACCGCACCTGTGGCGCCGGTGATGCCGGCCACGATGCGTCCGGCGTAGAGGAT
CGAGATCTCGATCCCGCGAAAT
